Addgene plasmid #158525: pZA47
Purpose: In planta gene expression of Golden gate compatible N. benthamiana ZAR1 L17E-eGFP. Km plant selection marker.
Depositing lab: Sophien Kamoun. Depositing organization: Sainsbury Laboratory, Norwich. Publication: A vector system for fast-forward studies of the HOPZ-ACTIVATED RESISTANCE1 (ZAR1) resistosome in the model plant Nicotiana benthamiana. Harant A, Pai H, Sakai T, Kamoun S, Adachi H. Plant Physiol. 2022 Jan 20;188(1):70-80. doi: 10.1093/plphys/kiab471. PubMed 34633454.
Backbone
  Vector backbone: pICH86988
  Backbone manufacturer: https://www.addgene.org/48076/
  Vector type: Plant Expression
Growth in bacteria
  Bacterial resistance: Kanamycin, 50 μg/mL
  Growth temperature: 37°C
  Growth strain: DH5alpha
  Copy number: High Copy
Gene/Insert
  Gene/Insert name: ZAR1-eGFP
  Species: N. benthamiana
  Mutation: L17E
  Tag / fusion protein: eGFP (C terminal on insert)
  Cloning method: Restriction Enzyme; 5′ cloning site Unknown (unknown if destroyed)
Terms and licenses: Academic/Nonprofit Terms; Industry Terms: Not Available to Industry
How to cite: pZA47 was a gift from Sophien Kamoun (Addgene plasmid # 158525 ; http://n2t.net/addgene:158525 ; RRID:Addgene_158525)
