[The description below was written by a language model from this plasmid's Addgene catalogue record and pLannotate feature annotations shown in this document.]
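Description:
pZA47 is a plant binary expression vector built on the Golden Gate-compatible pICH86988 backbone, designed for Agrobacterium-mediated delivery and in planta expression of a Nicotiana benthamiana ZAR1 variant fused to eGFP. The sequenced plasmid is about 11.7 kb. Outside the T-DNA borders it carries a high-copy ColE1/pUC-type origin for propagation in E. coli, the pVS1 replication origin with its RepA and StaA replication and stability genes for maintenance in Agrobacterium, and an aphA-3 kanamycin resistance gene driven by the bla promoter for bacterial selection. A short incP oriV fragment is also annotated.

Between the nopaline-type left and right border repeats lie two cassettes. The first is a plant selection marker, nptII (neo) under the NOS promoter and NOS terminator, giving kanamycin resistance in transformed plant tissue. The second is the expression cassette: a CaMV 35S promoter, whose upstream region is picked up by the annotation as a fragment of an adjacent CaMV open reading frame, followed by the TMV Ω translational enhancer, the ZAR1 coding sequence, a C-terminal fluorescent protein and the OCS terminator. The automated annotation labels the insert by homology to Arabidopsis RPP13L4/ZAR1 and calls the tag EBFP, but the catalogue record identifies them as N. benthamiana ZAR1 carrying the L17E substitution and eGFP. ZAR1 is an NLR immune receptor that assembles into a resistosome. The record does not state the functional effect of L17E, but the construct belongs to a vector toolkit for studying the ZAR1 resistosome in N. benthamiana, with the eGFP fusion allowing detection of the mutant protein.
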