Features (pLannotate 1.2.2; 19 found; start..end, strand, type, name):
     32..56      +  misc_feature   RB T-DNA repeat: right border repeat from nopaline C58 T-DNA
    179..767     -  rep_origin     ori: high-copy-number ColE1/pMB1/pBR322/pUC origin of replication
    938..1732    -  CDS            KanR: aminoglycoside phosphotransferase; aphA-3; confers resistance to kanamycin
   1733..1837    -  promoter       AmpR promoter: bla
   1854..1914    -  rep_origin     oriV (fragment): incP origin of replication
   2120..2314    -  rep_origin     pVS1 oriV: origin of replication for the Pseudomonas plasmid pVS1 (Heeb et al., 2000)
   2380..3453    -  CDS            pVS1 RepA: replication protein from the Pseudomonas plasmid pVS1 (Heeb et al., 2000)
   3882..4511    -  CDS            pVS1 StaA: stability protein from the Pseudomonas plasmid pVS1 (Heeb et al., 2000)
   4775..4799    +  misc_feature   LB T-DNA repeat: left border repeat from nopaline C58 T-DNA
   5009..5192    +  promoter       NOS promoter: nopaline synthase promoter NOS promoter
   5213..6004    +  CDS            neo: KKA2_KLEPN - Also known as kan, nptII. Experimental evidence at protein level: Swiss-Prot protein existence level 1. Resistance to kanamycin, neomycin, paromomycin, ribostamycin, butirosin and gentamicin B. From Klebsiella pneumoniae.
   6033..6285    +  terminator     NOS terminator: nopaline synthase terminator and poly(A) signal
   6311..7117    +  CDS            IBMP_CAMVB (fragment): Experimental evidence at protein level: Swiss-Prot protein existence level 1. Enhances the ribosomal termination-reinitiation event leading to the translation of major open reading frames on the polycistronic viral RNAs. From Cauliflower mosaic virus (strain Bari 1) (CaMV).
   7301..7646    +  promoter       CaMV 35S promoter: strong constitutive promoter from cauliflower mosaic virus
   7598..7644    +  promoter       minimal CaMV 35S promoter: minimal 35S promoter from cauliflower mosaic virus
   7675..7728    +  misc_feature   TMV Ω: translational enhancer from the tobacco mosaic virus 5'-leader sequence (Gallie et al., 1988)
   7737..10256   +  CDS            RPP13L4: R13L4_ARATH - Also known as ZAR1 From Arabidopsis thaliana (Mouse-ear cress).
  10278..10997   +  CDS            EBFP: enhanced blue variant of GFP mammalian codon-optimized
  11005..11712   +  terminator     OCS terminator: octopine synthase terminator
>Addgene plasmid #158525 | pZA47 | addgene full sequence | sequence record 309625 | Addgene NGS Result
GGGACACGAAGTGGTTTAAACTATCAGTGTTTGACAGGATATATTGGCGGGTAAACCTAAGAGAAAAGAG
CGTTTATTAGAATAATCGGATATTTAAAAGGGCGTGAAAAGGTTTATCCGTTCGTCCATTTGTATGTGCC
AACCACAGGAACCGTAAAAAGGCCGCGTTGCTGGCGTTTTTCCATAGGCTCCGCCCCCCTGACGAGCATC
ACAAAAATCGACGCTCAAGTCAGAGGTGGCGAAACCCGACAGGACTATAAAGATACCAGGCGTTTCCCCC
TGGAAGCTCCCTCGTGCGCTCTCCTGTTCCGACCCTGCCGCTTACCGGATACCTGTCCGCCTTTCTCCCT
TCGGGAAGCGTGGCGCTTTCTCATAGCTCACGCTGTAGGTATCTCAGTTCGGTGTAGGTCGTTCGCTCCA
AGCTGGGCTGTGTGCACGAACCCCCCGTTCAGCCCGACCGCTGCGCCTTATCCGGTAACTATCGTCTTGA
GTCCAACCCGGTAAGACACGACTTATCGCCACTGGCAGCAGCCACTGGTAACAGGATTAGCAGAGCGAGG
TATGTAGGCGGTGCTACAGAGTTCTTGAAGTGGTGGCCTAACTACGGCTACACTAGAAGGACAGTATTTG
GTATCTGCGCTCTGCTGAAGCCAGTTACCTTCGGAAAAAGAGTTGGTAGCTCTTGATCCGGCAAACAAAC
CACCGCTGGTAGCGGTGGTTTTTTTGTTTGCAAGCAGCAGATTACGCGCAGAAAAAAAGGATCTCAAGAA
GATCCTTTGATCTTTTCTACGGGGTCTGACGCTCAGTGGAACGAAAACTCACGTTAAGGGATTTTGGTCA
TGAGATTATCAAAAAGGATCTTCACCTAGATCCTTTTAAATTAAAAATGAAGTTTTAAATCAATCTAAAG
TATATATGAGTAAACTTGGTCTGACAGCTAAAACAATTCATCCAGTAAAATATAATATTTTATTTTCTCC
CAATCAGGCTTGATCCCCAGTAAGTCAAAAAATAGCTCGACATACTGTTCTTCCCCGATATCCTCCCTGA
TCGACCGGACGCAGAAGGCAATGTCATACCACTTGTCCGCCCTGCCGCTTCTCCCAAGATCAATAAAGCC
ACTTACTTTGCCATCTTTCACAAAGATGTTGCTGTCTCCCAGGTCGCCGTGGGAAAAGACAAGTTCCTCT
TCGGGCTTTTCCGTCTTTAAAAAATCATACAGCTCGCGCGGATCTTTAAATGGAGTGTCCTCTTCCCAGT
TTTCGCAATCCACATCGGCCAGATCGTTATTCAGTAAGTAATCCAATTCGGCTAAGCGGCTGTCTAAGCT
ATTCGTATAGGGACAATCCGATATGTCGATGGAGTGAAAGAGCCTGATGCACTCCGCATACAGCTCGATA
ATCTTTTCAGGGCTTTGTTCATCTTCATACTCTTCCGAGCAAAGGACGCCATCGGCCTCACTCATGAGCA
GATTGCTCCAGCCATCATGCCGTTCAAAGTGCAGGACCTTTGGAACAGGCAGCTTTCCTTCCAGCCATAG
CATCATGTCCTTTTCCCGTTCCACATCATAGGTGGTCCCTTTATACCGGCTGTCCGTCATTTTTAAATAT
AGGTTTTCATTTTCTCCCACCAGCTTATATACCTTAGCAGGAGACATTCCTTCCGTATCTTTTGCGCAGC
GGTATTTTTCGATCAGTTTTTTCAATTCCGGTGATATTCTCATTTTAGCCATACTCTTCCTTTTTCAATA
TTATTGAAGCATTTATCAAGGTTATTGTCTCATGAGCGGATACATATTTGAATGTATTTAGAAAAATAAA
CAAATAGGGGTTCCGCGCACGAATTGGCCAGCGCTGCCATTTTTGGGGTGAGGCCGTTCGCGGCCGAGGG
GCGCAGCCCCTGGGGGGATGGGAGCTCGGTGCCTTGATGTGGGCGCCGGCGGTCGAGTGGCGACGGCGCG
GCTTGTCCGCGCCCTGGTAGATTGCCTGGCCGTAGGCCAGCCATTTTTGAGCGGCCAGCGGCCGCGATAG
GCCGACGCGAAGCGGCGGGGCGTAGGGAGCGCAGCGACCGAAGGGTAGGCGCTTTTTGCAGCTCTTCGGC
TGTGCGCTGGCCAGACAGTTATGCACAGGCCAGGCGGGTTTTAAGAGTTTTAATAAGTTTTAAAGAGTTT
TAGGCGGAAAAATCGCCTTTTTTCTCTTTTATATCAGTCACTTACATGTGTGACCGGTTCCCAATGTACG
GCTTTGGGTTCCCAATGTACGGGTTCCGGTTCCCAATGTACGGCTTTGGGTTCCCAATGTACGTGCTATC
CACAGGAAAGAAGCTTTTTCGACCTTTTTCCCCTGCTAGGGCAATTTGCCCTAGCATCTGCTCCGTACAT
TAGGAACCGGCGGATGCTTCGCCCTCGATCAGGTTGCGGTAGCGCATGACTAGGATCGGGCCAGCCTGCC
CCGCCTCCTCCTTCAAATCGTACTCCGGCAGGTCATTTGACCCGATCAGCTTGCGCACGGTGAAACAGAA
CTTCTTGAACTCTCCGGCGCTGCCACTGCGTTCGTAGATCGTCTTGAACAACCATCTGGCTTCTGCCTTG
CCTGCGGCGCGGCGTGCCAGGCGGTAGAGAAAACGGCCGATGCCGGGATCGATCAAAAAGTAATCGGGGT
GAACCGTCAGCACGTCCGGGTTCTTGCCTTCTGTGATCTCGCGGTACATCCAATCAGCTAGCTCGATCTC
GATGTACTCCGGCCGCCCGGTTTCGCTCTTTACGATCTTGTAGCGGCTAATCAAGGCTTCACCCTCGGAT
ACCGTCACCAGGCGGCCGTTCTTGGCCTTCTTCGTACGCTGCATGGCAACGTGCGTGGTGTTTAACCGAA
TGCAGGTTTCTACCAGGTCGTCTTTCTGCTTTCCGCCATCGGCTCGCCGGCAGAACTTGAGTACGTCCGC
AACGTGTGGACGGAACACGCGGCCGGGCTTGTCTCCCTTCCCTTCCCGGTATCGGTTCATGGATTCGGTT
AGATGGGAAACCGCCATCAGTACCAGGTCGTAATCCCACACACTGGCCATGCCGGCCGGCCCTGCGGAAA
CCTCTACGTGCCCGTCTGGAAGCTCGTAGCGGATCACCTCGCCAGCTCGTCGGTCACGCTTCGACAGACG
GAAAACGGCCACGTCCATGATGCTGCGACTATCGCGGGTGCCCACGTCATAGAGCATCGGAACGAAAAAA
TCTGGTTGCTCGTCGCCCTTGGGCGGCTTCCTAATCGACGACGCACCGGCTGCCGGCGGTTGCCGGGATT
CTTTGCGGATTCGATCAGCGGCCGCTTGCCACGATTCACCGGGGCGTGCTTCTGCCTCGATGCGTTGCCG
CTGGGCGGCCTGCGCGGCCTTCAACTTCTCCACCAGGTCATCACCCAGCGCCGCGCCGATTTGTACCGGG
CCGGATGGTTTGCGACCGCTCACGCCGATTCCTCGGGCTTGGGGGTTCCAGTGCCATTGCAGGGCCGGCA
GACAACCCAGCCGCTTACGCCTGGCCAACCGCCCGTTCCTCCACACATGGGGCATTCCACGGCGTCGGTG
CCTGGTTGTTCTTGATTTTCCATGCCGCCTCCTTTAGCCGCTAAAATTCATCTACTCATTTATTCATTTG
CTCATTTACTCTGGTAGCTGCGCGATGTATTCAGATAGCAGCTCGGTAATGGTCTTGCCTTGGCGTACCG
CGTACATCTTCAGCTTGGTGTGATCCTCCGCCGGCAACTGAAAGTTGACCCGCTTCATGGCTGGCGTGTC
TGCCAGGCTGGCCAACGTTGCAGCCTTGCTGCTGCGTGCGCTCGGACGGCCGGCACTTAGCGTGTTTGTG
CTTTTGCTCATTTTCTCTTTACCTCATTAACTCAAATGAGTTTTGATTTAATTTCAGCGGCCAGCGCCTG
GACCTCGCGGGCAGCGTCGCCCTCGGGTTCTGATTCAAGAACGGTTGTGCCGGCGGCGGCAGTGCCTGGG
TAGCTCACGCGCTGCGTGATACGGGACTCAAGAATGGGCAGCTCGTACCCGGCCAGCGCCTCGGCAACCT
CACCGCCGATGCGCGTGCCTTTGATCGCCCGCGACACGACAAAGGCCGCTTGTAGCCTTCCATCCGTGAC
CTCAATGCGCTGCTTAACCAGCTCCACCAGGTCGGCGGTGGCCCATATGTCGTAAGGGCTTGGCTGCACC
GGAATCAGCACGAAGTCGGCTGCCTTGATCGCGGACACAGCCAAGTCCGCCGCCTGGGGCGCTCCGTCGA
TCACTACGAAGTCGCGCCGGCCGATGGCCTTCACGTCGCGGTCAATCGTCGGGCGGTCGATGCCGACAAC
GGTTAGCGGTTGATCTTCCCGCACGGCCGCCCAATCGCGGGCACTGCCCTGGGGATCGGAATCGACTAAC
AGAACATCGGCCCCGGCGAGTTGCAGGGCGCGGGCTAGATGGGTTGCGATGGTCGTCTTGCCTGACCCGC
CTTTCTGGTTAAGTACAGCGATAACCTTCATGCGTTCCCCTTGCGTATTTGTTTATTTACTCATCGCATC
ATATACGCAGCGACCGCATGACGCAAGCTGTTTTACTCAAATACACATCACCTTTTTAGACGGCGGCGCT
CGGTTTCTTCAGCGGCCAAGCTGGCCGGCCAGGCCGCCAGCTTGGCATCAGACAAACCGGCCAGGATTTC
ATGCAGCCGCACGGCTGATGGGCTGCCTGTATCGAGTGGTGATTTTGTGCCGAGCTGCCGGTCGGGGAGC
TGTTGGCTGGCTGGTGGCAGGATATATTGTGGTGTAAACAAATTGACGCTTAGACAACTTAATAACACAT
TGCGGACGTTTTTAATGTACTGGGGTGGATGCAGTGGGCCCCACTCTGTGTGCCGAATTCGGATCCGGAG
AGCGGAGAATTAAGGGAGTCACGTTATGACCCCCGCCGATGACGCGGGACAAGCCGTTTTACGTTTGGAA
CTGACAGAACCGCAACGTTGAAGGAGCCACTCAGCCGCGGGTTTCTGGAGTTTAATGAGCTAAGCACATA
CGTCAGAAACCATTATTGCGCGTTCAAAAGTCGCCTAAGGTCACTATCAGCTAGCAAATATTTCTTGTCA
AAAATGCTCCACTGACGTTCCATAAATTCCCCTCGGTATCCAATTAGAGTCTCATATTCACTCTCAATCC
AAATAATCTGCACCGGATCTGGATCGTTTCGCATGATTGAACAAGATGGATTGCACGCAGGTTCTCCGGC
CGCTTGGGTGGAGAGGCTATTCGGCTATGACTGGGCACAACAGACAATCGGCTGCTCTGATGCCGCCGTG
TTCCGGCTGTCAGCGCAGGGGCGCCCGGTTCTTTTTGTCAAGACCGACCTGTCCGGTGCCCTGAATGAAC
TCCAGGACGAGGCAGCGCGGCTATCGTGGCTGGCCACGACGGGCGTTCCTTGCGCAGCTGTGCTCGACGT
TGTCACTGAAGCGGGAAGGGACTGGCTGCTATTGGGCGAAGTGCCGGGGCAGGATCTCCTGTCATCTCAC
CTTGCTCCTGCCGAGAAAGTATCCATCATGGCTGATGCAATGCGGCGGCTGCATACGCTTGATCCGGCTA
CCTGCCCATTCGACCACCAAGCGAAACATCGCATCGAGCGAGCACGTACTCGGATGGAAGCCGGTCTTGT
CGATCAGGATGATCTGGACGAAGAGCATCAGGGGCTCGCGCCAGCCGAACTGTTCGCCAGGCTCAAGGCG
CGTATGCCCGACGGCGAGGATCTCGTCGTGACTCATGGCGATGCCTGCTTGCCGAATATCATGGTGGAAA
ATGGCCGCTTTTCTGGATTCATCGACTGTGGCCGGCTGGGTGTGGCGGACCGCTATCAGGACATAGCGTT
GGCTACCCGTGATATTGCTGAAGAGCTTGGCGGCGAATGGGCTGACCGCTTCCTCGTGCTTTACGGTATC
GCCGCTCCCGATTCGCAGCGCATCGCCTTCTATCGCCTTCTTGACGAGTTCTTCTGAGCGGGTCTGGATC
TAGAGTCAAGCAGATCGTTCAAACATTTGGCAATAAAGTTTCTTAAGATTGAATCCTGTTGCCGGTCTTG
CGATGATTATCATATAATTTCTGTTGAATTACGTTAAGCATGTAATAATTAACATGTAATGCATGACGTT
ATTTATGAGATGGGTTTTTATGATTAGAGTCCCGCAATTATACATTTAATACGCGATAGAAAACAAAATA
TAGCGCGCAAACTAGGATAAATTATCGCGCGCGGTGTCATCTATGTTACTAGATCGACGCTGCAAGAATT
CAAGCTTGGAGGAATTCCAATCCCACAAAAATCTGAGCTTAACAGCACAGTTGCTCCTCTCAGAGCAGAA
TCGGGTATTCAACACCCTCATATCAACTACTACGTTGTGTATAACGGTCCACATGCCGGTATATACGATG
ACTGGGGTTGTACAAAGGCGGCAACAAACGGCGTTCCCGGAGTTGCACACAAGAAATTTGCCACTATTAC
AGAGGCAAGAGCAGCAGCTGACGCGTACACAACAAGTCAGCAAACAGACAGGTTGAACTTCATCCCCAAA
GGAGAAGCTCAACTCAAGCCCAAGAGCTTTGCTAAGGCCCTAACAAGCCCACCAAAGCAAAAAGCCCACT
GGCTCACGCTAGGAACCAAAAGGCCCAGCAGTGATCCAGCCCCAAAAGAGATCTCCTTTGCCCCGGAGAT
TACAATGGACGATTTCCTCTATCTTTACGATCTAGGAAGGAAGTTCGAAGGTGAAGGTGACGACACTATG
TTCACCACTGATAATGAGAAGGTTAGCCTCTTCAATTTCAGAAAGAATGCTGACCCACAGATGGTTAGAG
AGGCCTACGCAGCAAGTCTCATCAAGACGATCTACCCGAGTAACAATCTCCAGGAGATCAAATACCTTCC
CAAGAAGGTTAAAGATGCAGTCAAAAGATTCAGGACTAATTGCATCAAGAACACAGAGAAAGACATATTT
CTCAAGATCAGAAGTACTATTCCAGTATGGACGATTCAAGGCTTGCTTCATAAACCAAGGCAAGTAATAG
AGATTGGAGTCTCTAAAAAGGTAGTTCCTACTGAATCTAAGGCCATGCATGGAGTCTAAGATTCAAATCG
AGGATCTAACAGAACTCGCCGTCAAGACTGGCGAACAGTTCATACAGAGTCTTTTACGACTCAATGACAA
GAAGAAAATCTTCGTCAACATGGTGGAGCACGACACTCTGGTCTACTCCAAAAATGTCAAAGATACAGTC
TCAGAAGATCAAAGGGCTATTGAGACTTTTCAACAAAGGATAATTTCGGGAAACCTCCTCGGATTCCATT
GCCCAGCTATCTGTCACTTCATCGAAAGGACAGTAGAAAAGGAAGGTGGCTCCTACAAATGCCATCATTG
CGATAAAGGAAAGGCTATCATTCAAGATCTCTCTGCCGACAGTGGTCCCAAAGATGGACCCCCACCCACG
AGGAGCATCGTGGAAAAAGAAGAGGTTCCAACCACGTCTACAAAGCAAGTGGATTGATGTGACATCTCCA
CTGACGTAAGGGATGACGCACAATCCCACTATCCTTCGCAAGACCCTTCCTCTATATAAGGAAGTTCATT
TCATTTGGAGAGGACACGCTCGAGTATAAGAGCTCATTTTTACAACAATTACCAACAACAACAAACAACA
AACAACATTACAATTACATTTACAATTATCGATACAATGGTGGATGCGGTGGTCACTGTATTCTTGGAGA
AACTTCTGCATGTTGAAACAGAGGAGAGTAGGTTTCTTACTAAATACAGACAGCAGTTTGAAAAACTGAA
GAACGAGCTGCTATTCATGCAAAGCTTTCTCAAAGATGCAGAGAGGCTCAAGAGGAAAAACAACACCCTT
AAAGGAGTCATGTCCTGTTTGCGAGACTTAATCTTTGAAGCTGAAGAGATACTTGAGGACTGCCAGAATC
AATCTGCAGATAGCGATCGGGCTACTACATGCTTCCATCCTAAAAGGCTCTCTCTTCGCCATCAAACTGG
GAAGTGCCTTGCTAAAATCAATGACAGAATCTCGGAGATAAAGCAAAACATTTCAACATATCTTGGAGTA
CCACTTCTCGAAGAAGGAAGTATGGAGGCACACAATAATCTAATGTCAAGATGGACTTCTTCCCTTTATG
ACCACACTCAGGTAGTTGGTTTGGAAGGTGACACTGAGAAGATAAAGGATTGGCTATTTGAAGCAAGAGA
TGGTTTACTTACCATTGCATTTGTGGGTATGGGAGGACTTGGTAAAACCACTCTTGCTCAGAAAGTTTTC
AATGACAAAAGGGTGGAGGATCACTTGGAGAGGAGGATTTGGGTGTCTGTTTCTCAAACATTTACTGAGG
AACAAGTCATGAGAAGCATATTGAGGAGTTTAGGAGATGCATGTGTTGGTGATGACCAGTGTGAACTGTT
AAGAAAAATAAACCAGTACCTTTTGGGAAAGAGGTTTTTGATTGTTATGGATGATGTTTGGAGCTGGGAC
AATGCCTGGTGGCAAAAAATCTATACTGGACTGCCCAAAGGAAATGGGAGCACTGTTATTGTAACAACGA
GAAATGAGCTAGTCGCTCGCAAGATGGGAGTTACAGAAGCAAGAATACATTGGCCAAAATTCCTCAATGA
GCACTACAGTTGGTTACTATTCCGGAAGATTGCATTTGCAGGAAGTGCAGGTGAATGCCATTTCCCCGAG
TTGGAGGACGTGGGAAAGGAGATTGTGGAAAAATGCAAGGGACTTCCTTTAGCAATCAAAGCAGTAGGAG
GAGTGATGCTTTGCAAGCCATCTTACTATCACGAATGGAGGCGTATTTCAAATCATTTCCGTGATGAATT
GAAAGAAAATGATGACTCAGTGATGGCCTCACTACAGTTGAGCTATGATGAACTCCCTCCTTACTTGAAA
TCCTGTTTCCTCTGTTTTTCACTCTTTCCTGAGGATTGTGTCATACCAAAAGACCAACTGATCCGTTGGT
GGATTGGAGAAGGTTTCATACCTCTGAGAAGTGGTAGGTTATCGACTGAAGTGGGAGAAGATTGTTTCTC
ACAACTATCCAATCGGTGTTTGATAGAAGTTGTTGATAAGGCTTACAATGGTGTGATCCACACATGCAAA
ATGCATGACATGGTTCGTGACTTGGTGATCAAATTAGCCGAGGATGATGCATTTTTCACCCCAGCTGATG
CAACTTGTCGGCATTTGGGTATTAAGAGTGAGATGAATTGGAAGCAACTATTGAGCAATCAAAAATTACG
AGCACTGCTAACAACCACCAAGAGTGGTGAAGTTAACAAAATCCATTCCGACATTGCCAAGAAGCTGTGC
AAGAGTCGACACCTCCAAGTATTGGATCTGTCAAAATCAATTTTCGATGTGCCTCTTTCAAGTTTGTTGG
AAGGAATTGGATCTGCTAAGCAGCTCACTTATCTCAGTTTAAGCAATACACATCCAATGATTGGAGTTCC
AGCTTCCATATCCAAGCTTGAAAAATTACAGATTTTGGATTTCAGCTATTGCCAAAATATGAAAATGCTC
CCCTCTTGCGTTCTGACATTTGAGGAACTTGCTGTTTTGGATGTGAACAACTGTGGTTCCCTTGAGTACC
TTCCAAAAGGATTAAGTAGGCTTTCCAATCTTCAAGTATTGCTTGGGTTTAAGCCTGCAAAATTAAGCCA
ACCAGGAGGTTGTCGTATTGCTGAGCTCAGAAGCCTGACTCGACTCAGAACTCTCAGTTTAAGACTAACC
GAAAATGAGGAGATTGGAGACGATGAGGGGAACGCACTGGTAGATCTCCAAGAACTTCAATTTTTAACAA
TAAGTTGCTTTGGCAGTCAAGATAATGGACTTGCGACAAAACTTGGTAGACTTTATCCTCCACGACAACT
CCACGAGCTGATTCTCAAATTTTATCCAAGTAAGACAAGTCCTGAATGGCTTAACCCCAATCTCTCCCCC
ATGTTGCGATATTTATCAATCATCTCTGGTGATATTACACAAATGCACGAGAACTTCTGGGGTGATGGTA
GTACTGCTTGGAAAATTGAGGGCTTAATGTTGGAATCTTTATCGGATTTGAGATTGGAATGGTCAGCAAT
GCATCAAGTCATGCCTTCGTTAAGAATACTCAAGGTTAGCTGGTGCCCTGAGTTGGAGTCATTTCCAATT
GAAGATGCAGGGTTTAGAGGGGGTCTATGGAAGAAGGAAGAACATAGGAACGGTTCGATGGTGAGCAAGG
GCGAGGAGCTGTTCACCGGGGTGGTGCCCATCCTGGTCGAGCTGGACGGCGACGTAAACGGCCACAAGTT
CAGCGTGTCCGGCGAGGGCGAGGGCGATGCCACCTACGGCAAGCTGACCCTGAAGTTCATCTGCACCACC
GGCAAGCTGCCCGTGCCCTGGCCCACCCTCGTGACCACCCTGACCTACGGCGTGCAGTGCTTCAGCCGCT
ACCCCGACCACATGAAGCAGCACGACTTCTTCAAGTCCGCCATGCCCGAAGGCTACGTCCAGGAGCGCAC
CATCTTCTTCAAGGACGACGGCAACTACAAGACCCGCGCCGAGGTGAAGTTCGAGGGCGACACCCTGGTG
AACAGCATCGAGCTGAAGGGCATCGACTTCAAGGAGGACGGCAACATCCTGGGGCACAAGCTGGAGTACA
ACTACAACAGCCACAACGTCTATATCATGGCCGACAAGCAGAAGAACGGCATCAAGGTGAACTTCAAGAT
CCGCCACAACATCGAGGACGGCAGCGTGCAGCTCGCCGACCACTACCAGCAGAACACCCCCATCGGCGAC
GGCCCCGTGCTGCTGCCCGACAACCACTACCTGAGCACCCAGTCCGCCCTGAGCAAAGACCCCAACGAGA
AGCGCGATCACATGGTCCTGCTGGAGTTCGTGACCGCCGCCGGGATCACTCTCGGCATGGACGAGCTGTA
CAAGTGAGCTTGTCCTGCTTTAATGAGATATGCGAGAAGCCTATGATCGCATGATATTTGCTTTCAATTC
TGTTGTGCACGTTGTAAAAAACCTGAGCATGTGTAGCTCAGATCCTTACCGCCGGTTTCGGTTCATTCTA
ATGAATATATCACCCGTTACTATCGTATTTTTATGAATAATATTCTCCGTTCAATTTACTGATTGTACCC
TACTACTTATATGTACAATATTAAAATGAAAACAATATATTGTGCTGAATAGGTTTATAGCGACATCTAT
GATAGAGCGCCACAATAACAAACAATTGCGTTTTATTATTACAAATCCAATTTTAAAAAAAGCGGCAGAA
CCGGTCAAACCTAAAAGACTGATTACATAAATCTTATTCAAATTTCAAAAGTGCCCCAGGGGCTAGTATC
TACGACACACCGAGCGGCGAACTAATAACGCTCACTGAAGGGAACTCCGGTTCCCCGCCGGCGCGCATGG
GTGAGATTCCTTGAAGTTGAGTATTGGCCGTCCGCTCTACCGAAAGTTACGGGCACCATTCAACCCGGTC
CAGCACGGCGGCCGGGTAACCGACTTGCTGCCCCGAGAATTATGCAGCATTTTTTTGGTGTATGTGGGCC
CCAAATGAAGTGCAGGTCAAACCTTGACAGTGACGACAAATCGTTGGGCGGGTCCAGGGCGAATTTTGCG
ACAACATGTCGAGGCTCAGCAGGACCGCTACTAGAGGATGCACATGTGACCGA
